>Addgene plasmid #133494 | pAV0761 | addgene full sequence | sequence record 263653 | Addgene NGS Result
TCGCGCGTTTCGGTGATGACGGTGAAAACCTCTGACACATGCAGCTCCCGGAGACGGTCACAGCTTGTCT
GTAAGCGGATGCCGGGAGCAGACAAGCCCGTCAGGGCGCGTCAGCGGGTGTTGGCGGGTGTCGGGGCTGG
CTTAACTATGCGGCATCAGAGCAGATTGTACTGAGAGTGCACCATAACCGGGGCCTTACGAAGTTAAATT
ATAGGCACAGACATCTTTGGCATTGGAAAGATTTAGTAACAATCATAATGTAGCACTTCTTAAAAAATCT
AATTTTAGAACAAAAAGGCTTAAAAAAGAATGGTTCCGCTCTTTTAAAAAATAGTAAAATGTACAATAGC
AAGGTTTTCGTAGGTCGACGGACATAACAAGGGGAAAGAGAAATAAAGCATGTAAACGTCAATAAAACAT
CTTTGATTCTGGATCAATCATATGCCAAATGAAGAAAAATAGCATTTATAACAACATGAAACCATATTTG
AGACCTTTTAACGATGAAAATTTATTAAATAAAAGATAAAAAAGAAAGAAACCGTTCAAGTTCAATGAAA
ATTTCGTCGTGAAGTAGAAACCAAGATAATGGAAAGGCTTCGCAAAGCCACAAATTTTCCAATAGTCATT
ATAACTGAAGATTAAGGACAGTATACTAGTAAAAATCAAGTGAATTGTGCCTAGGATAGGTAGCTAACGT
GACTGCCACTGAACCTGTGTAGCGTATTAGATCCATCAAGATCCCTTCTGCTCATATCATTGCTGATCTG
TAAATTGACCGCATCAAATTTGATCTCATTTATATCGAGATTGATCTATATTATTTTGCCAATTTGCAGT
ATATAAACTTATTTGATTAAGTTTTTGGTCTCCTTCGCCACGTCTTCATTTTGTTAGTTTAAATTTTTTT
GACTAACTTAGAAAGGGAAGTTTTTAAAAACGTTGAAATACTTTTTCGATTTAAAAATATATATTTAATT
AATTTTCTGTTCCAAAATGGTTGCTCCTCATCTTTGGTTACGTGCTGAAACCAAACCTTTAGAAGAGCGC
AGTGCTTTGACTCCTAGAACTGCCAAGATACTCGCCGATGCTGGATTTCAAATTACCATTGAGCGCTCTT
CCCAACGTGCTTTCAAGGACAAAGAATTTGAGCGCCTTGGTTTCCCCATGGTTCCTGAGGGCTCATGGCG
ACATGCACCTAAGGACGCGTACATTATTGGTCTCAAAGAGCTTCCGGAAAATGATAACAGTCCTTTGAAG
CATACTCATATTCAATTTGCTCATTGCTACAAAAACCAGGAAGGTTGGCGTGAAGTCTTGTCCCGATTCC
CCGCTGGCAATGGTCTTCTATATGATTTGGAATTTTTGCAAGATGACAATGGCAGACGTGTTGCCGCTTT
TGGTTACCACGCTGGTTTTGCTGGATCAGCTATCTCATGTTTAGTTTGGGCACATCAATTATTGCATCCT
AACAAACAATTCCCTGCTATCCGTCCGTTCCCCAACGAAAAATCTTTGGTTCGCCATGTTGCTCGTCAAG
TACGTTTAGCTTTGAAAAAGAATAACAACCAGTATCCTCGTATTCTGGTTATTGGGGCTCTTGGTCGTTG
TGGTACTGGAGCGTGCGATTTAGCATCAAAGATTGGTATTCCCTTCGATAACATTCTTCGCTGGGACATT
AATGAAACTAAGAAGGGTGGTCCCTTTACCGAAATTACGGAATCAGACATATTTGTTAACTGCATTTATC
TGAGCATGCCTATTCCCAAATTCTGTACCGTCGAGTCGTTAAATGTACCTAACCGTAAATTGCGTGTTGT
TTGTGATGTTAGCTGTGACACTACCAATCCTAACAATCCTATTCCAATTTATAATGTAAACACTACATTT
GATCATCCTACAGTTGAGGTTAAAGGTGTCACAACTCCTCCTCCTTTAGAGGTCATTTCTATTGATCATC
TTCCTACTTTATTGCCAAGGGAATCTTCCGAAGCATTTAGTGAAGCTCTAATTCCTAGTCTTTTGGCTTT
GAAGGACGTCGACAATGCTCCCGTTTGGGTCAGAGCTAAAAAACTTTATGAAACCATGGTTCAAAAGCTT
TAAAATAAATGTTATTTAATTTCAAAGTTCCGGGTCCTTTATATTGTTTCACCAAATTATTGAATATTAT
TTTCTCAAAAATTAACTTTAGAATACAATTTAGACGGCATTTTCGATGCTCTGGACATTTTTTCCACGTA
CTTGTTAAATTGTAGCGGTGTTGCATAATACTACCTTTTGATTTGTTATTCACGTTACAATATATATTTG
ACTAATTTAAATATGATAATATACACATTTCTCTGCAAACCTCCTTTATACTTTTCGCCGGTCATTGATT
AATAATTAAGAAACAGGATTTCATCCTGCATTTGCCACTTACCTATATGGTAAATATAAATCTTGAAACT
TTCCCCAATATTTATTGCTTGCTAGGGCGGTGTGAAATACCGCACAGATGCGTAAGGAGAAAATACCGCA
TCAGGAAATTGTAAGCGTTAATATTTTGTTAAAATTCGCGTTAAATTTTTGTTAAATCAGCTCATTTTTT
AACCAATAGGCCGAAATCGGCAAAATCCCTTATAAATCAAAAGAATAGACCGAGATAGGGT
[37 nt withheld, positions 2652-2688]
AAAGAACGTGGACTCCAACGTCAAAGG
[49 nt withheld, positions 2716-2764]
T
[91 nt withheld, positions 2766-2856]
G
[124 nt withheld, positions 2858-2981]
CCATTCGCCATTCAGGCTGCGCAACTGTTGGGAAGGGCGATCGGTGCGGGCCTCTTCGCTATTACGCCAG
CTGGCGAAAGGGGGATGTGCTGCAAGGCGATTAAGTTGGGTAACGCCAGGGTTTTCCCAGTCACGACGTT
GTAAAACGACGGCCAGTGAGCGCGCGTAATACGACTCACTATAGGGCGAATTGGGTACCGGGCCCCCCCT
CGAGGTCGACGGTATCGATAAGCTTGATATCGAATTCCTGCAGAAGCATGCACGCTGCTCACTTACAAGA
TAACCTTTTGTTGAAAAGGAAGATTTATTAACTATATATGATTGAAGATTTTTTCTTTTCAAAGGATATA
TAAGTTCTGCAAAGTTTCCTAAAAAAATCTTTCTTTTTTGTTTCTTACACCTTTTGACATTTATATTGGA
GCCTAACGTTTTGCCGCTTTGATATCATTTATCCGTTGATTTTAGAAAAAAAAGTTAGGAAGAGTTGTTA
CCGATTTTTTCCTTCTTTTTATGCCAATATTCACTTCATCAGATTTAATTTGGCTACTTTTTTTTTCGTA
ACCTACTATAGTTATCTCATTATAGAATGAAATGAAACTCTATTATTATGTAGTTAAAATCAATGATAAG
CACTGTATTAAAGTTTAAGAGAAAATCGCGAATTCCTTTTGATGTCCTTTTCTCAAAGGATACAAACACG
ATTTATAACACCTTTGCTTCAGACGTTTGATTGATATGCCTATTGTGATATACGAAACATCAGCATCAGG
TTATAGCCGTGCAACATTTTCTGATAAATGATGAGGAAAACAGATGCTATTGTCTTGCTCATGTTGGTTC
TCTGGGTTGAGATAATGAACATATTGGTATATAAAACTTGCACACGGATCAACGAGAATTGCTTACTTTT
ATTGCTCTTACATTTTATTGCTTTTATTTTATATAACATTGATTGCTCTCTTCTTTTCTTGTACTAAAAG
AAATACAAACATACAAATATGGCTTACATGTTTTACTTCGCAGAATTATAATTAATTAAATACCCAAGTT
ATTCGTTAGCATGGTTGAGTATATTGTTTAATAATAGCGCTATTTAAGTCGTAACTTTATAGGATAAGTA
TTACCAGTACTAATACGTGTAAGAAGTTACCTAGTGCTATTGTTAACAAAATATAAGCTCGTTAATGTGA
GTAACTTGTTTTATTTTCTACTTGAAATTTTTAACAAACAAACCAGTTAAAAAAAATTGATCTGGATCAA
TACTCCAGCTATTTGGAAAGAATTGACTTACGCGTAAATGTGTACGCGTTAATGTTTACTGATTTCGTTT
TCGGGTTTAGAGAAGTAAAGGATGGAATTAGATTACAGGAAAGAGTATTTTTATAAATTATATATAAAGG
AAGATATGACTAACGGCTAGTGTACCAATTCCATAATATACCGAGTGCAATTCAAACCAAACTCTCGTAT
ATAGGCTGCGATTTATAAAGTAAAACTTCAGCGCATCAGCACAATTGTTCACGAGTACAAAATCTAAAAA
GAAATTTTCTTTGCAATGCGCTCATCAATTAATATAAACGACCGCGATATATGAAGTCAAACAGTCGTTA
AACACCAAAATTTCTTTACGTATTTACTTCGCAGATTACCCATCAAAAAGATATTCTATGGATTTATTAA
AGATAAAGAATTCGCTTTTGATGCCTCAAATTGGAATACTATGCTTTAGATAATCAAATGGGCTGAACTC
TTTGACCGACCGAAAATGGATCTCTATGCTGAGGCTTCTCACGGTAGGTATATAAAGAGCCTACTGCCCT
TCTTCAATATGCCAAATAAATACAAACAAGGTTCTATACTCAACAGTAATTTTTCTTACTCATTTAATTA
CGAACCTTGCTCTGTTTTCGCAAGTTGTTTTCAAGTTTTCAAGCTTCGCGCGGGATATCTGGCGAGCGAT
CAAAGGTGTTTCCAATAGCTTTAACCTTTTCGTTTCCTGTCCTGTATTTTTAAATAATACATTTTCCGTG
TCTATTACTTTTATTTTGGAACAATATTGAAGTTCAAATTGTACACGACTTTGGCAATCTTAGGAAAATC
TTGGCATATACAATTCCAATTTTTGCTCTATCCAAATATCAAGACTACCATCATCACTGAATTTATACTC
TTTTGTTTGCGCATCGTCTTTCGGCTTTCTTTTTCACCTTCTTTAATATTTTGAAATTCTATATAGGTCT
TTGTGTACCATTTAATTTTTGTATCTTACTTTCTTTTATATCATATTTATTAGTTACTTATACGTTGAGT
TTACCGTCGACTCTAGAGGATCCCCGGGTTAATTAACATGGTGTCTAAGGGCGAAGAGCTGATTAAGGAG
AACATGCACATGAAGCTGTACATGGAGGGCACCGTGGACAACCATCACTTCAAGTGCACATCCGAGGGCG
AAGGCAAGCCCTACGAGGGCACCCAGACCATGAGAATCAAGGTGGTCGAGGGCGGCCCTCTCCCCTTCGC
CTTCGACATCCTGGCTACTAGCTTCCTCTACGGCAGCAAGACCTTCATCAACCACACCCAGGGCATCCCC
GACTTCTTCAAGCAGTCCTTCCCTGAGGGCTTCACATGGGAGAGAGTCACCACATACGAAGACGGGGGCG
TGCTGACCGCTACCCAGGACACCAGCCTCCAGGACGGCTGCCTCATCTACAACGTCAAGATCAGAGGGGT
GAACTTCACATCCAACGGCCCTGTGATGCAGAAGAAAACACTCGGCTGGGAGGCCTTCACCGAGACGCTG
TACCCCGCTGACGGCGGCCTGGAAGGCAGAAACGACATGGCCCTGAAGCTCGTGGGCGGGAGCCATCTGA
TCGCAAACGCCAAGACCACATATAGATCCAAGAAACCCGCTAAGAACCTCAAGATGCCTGGCGTCTACTA
TGTGGACTACAGACTGGAAAGAATCAAGGAGGCCAACAACGAGACCTACGTCGAGCAGCACGAGGTGGCA
GTGGCCAGATACTGCGACCTCCCTAGCAAACTGGGGCACAAGCTTAATTAAGGCGCGCCACTTCTAAATA
AGCGAATTTCTTATGATTTATGATTTTTATTATTAAATAAGTTATAAAAAAAATAAGTGTATACAAATTT
TAAAGTGACTCTTAGGTTTTAAAACGAAAATTCTTATTCTTGAGTAACTCTTTCCTGTAGGTCAGGTTGC
TTTCTCAGGTATAGTATGAGGTCGCTCTTATTGACCACACCTCTACCGGCAGATCCGCTAGGGATAACAG
GGTAATATAGATCTGTTTAGCTTGCCTCGTCCCCGCCGGGTCACCCGGCCAGCGACATGGAGGCCCAGAA
TACCCTCCTTGACAGTCTTGACGTGCGCAGCTCAGGGGCATGATGTGACTGTCGCCCGTACATTTAGCCC
ATACATCCCCATGTATAATCATTTGCATCCATACATTTTGATGGCCGCACGGCGCGAAGCAAAAATTACG
GCTCCTCGCTGCAGACCTGCGAGCAGGGAAACGCTCCCCTCACAGACGCGTTGAATTGTCCCCACGCCGC
GCCCCTGTAGAGAAATATAAAAGGTTAGGATTTGCCACTGAGGTTCTTCTTTCATATACTTCCTTTTAAA
ATCTTGCTAGGATACAGTTCTCACATCACATCCGAACATAAACAACCATGGCCAAGTTGACCAGTGCCGT
TCCGGTGCTCACCGCGCGCGACGTCGCCGGAGCGGTCGAGTTCTGGACCGACCGGCTCGGGTTCTCCCGG
GACTTCGTGGAGGACGACTTCGCCGGTGTGGTCCGGGACGACGTGACCCTGTTCATCAGCGCGGTCCAGG
ACCAGGTGGTGTCGGACAACACCCTGGCCTGGGTGTGGGTGCGCGGCCTGGACGAGCTGTACGCCGAGTG
GTCGGAGGTCGTGTCCACGAACTTCCGGGACGCCTCCGGGCCGGCCATGACCGAGATCGGCGAGCAGCCG
TGGGGGCGGGAGTTCGCCCTGCGCGACCCGGCCGGCAACTGCGTGCACTTCGTGGACGAGGAGCAGGACT
GATCAGTACTGACAATAAAAAGATTCTTGTTTTCAAGAACTTGTCATTTGTATAGTTTTTTTATATTGTA
GTTGTTCTATTTTAATCAAATGTTAGCGTGATTTATATTTTTTTTCGCCTCGACATCATCTGCCCAGATG
CGAAGTTAAGTGCGCAGAAAGTAATATCATGCGTCAATCGTATGTGAATGCTGGTCGCTATACTGCTGTC
GATTCGATACTAACGCCGCCATCCAGTTTAAACGAGCTCCAGCTTTTGTTCCCTTTAGTGAGGGTTAATT
GCGCGCTTGGCGTAATCATGGTCATAGCTGTTTCCTGTGTGAAATTGTTATCCGCTCACAATTCCACACA
ACATACGAGCCGGAAGCATAAAGTGTAAAGCCTGGGGTGCCTAATGAGTGAGCTAACTCACATTAATTGC
GTTGCGCTCACTGCCCGCTTTCCAGTCGGGAAACCTGTCGTGCCAGCTGCATTAATGAATCGGCCAACGC
GCGGGGAGAGGCGGTTTGCGTATTGGGCGCTCTTCCGCTTCCTCGCTCACTGACTCGCTGCGCTCGGTCG
TTCGGCTGCGGCGAGCGGTATCAGCTCACTCAAAGGCGGTAATACGGTTATCCACAGAATCAGGGGATAA
CGCAGGAAAGAACATGTGAGCAAAAGGCCAGCAAAAGGCCAGGAACCGTAAAAAGGCCGCGTTGCTGGCG
TTTTTCCATAGGCTCCGCCCCCCTGACGAGCATCACAAAAATCGACGCTCAAGTCAGAGGTGGCGAAACC
CGACAGGACTATAAAGATACCAGGCGTTTCCCCCTGGAAGCTCCCTCGTGCGCTCTCCTGTTCCGACCCT
GCCGCTTACCGGATACCTGTCCGCCTTTCTCCCTTCGGGAAGCGTGGCGCTTTCTCATAGCTCACGCTGT
AGGTATCTCAGTTCGGTGTAGGTCGTTCGCTCCAAGCTGGGCTGTGTGCACGAACCCCCCGTTCAGCCCG
ACCGCTGCGCCTTATCCGGTAACTATCGTCTTGAGTCCAACCCGGTAAGACACGACTTATCGCCACTGGC
AGCAGCCACTGGTAACAGGATTAGCAGAGCGAGGTATGTAGGCGGTGCTACAGAGTTCTTGAAGTGGTGG
CCTAACTACGGCTACACTAGAAGAACAGTATTTGGTATCTGCGCTCTGCTGAAGCCAGTTACCTTCGGAA
AAAGAGTTGGTAGCTCTTGATCCGGCAAACAAACCACCGCTGGTAGCGGTGGTTTTTTTGTTTGCAAGCA
GCAGATTACGCGCAGAAAAAAAGGATCTCAAGAAGATCCTTTGATCTTTTCTACGGGGTCTGACGCTCAG
TGGAACGAAAACTCACGTTAAGGGATTTTGGTCATGAGATTATCAAAAAGGATCTTCACCTAGATCCTTT
TAAATTAAAAATGAAGTTTTAAATCAATCTAAAGTATATATGAGTAAACTTGGTCTGACAGTTACCAATG
CTTAATCAGTGAGGCACCTATCTCAGCGATCTGTCTATTTCGTTCATCCATAGTTGCCTGACTCCCCGTC
GTGTAGATAACTACGATACGGGAGGGCTTACCATCTGGCCCCAGTGCTGCAATGATACCGCGAGACCCAC
GCTCACCGGCTCCAGATTTATCAGCAATAAACCAGCCAGCCGGAAGGGCCGAGCGCAGAAGTGGTCCTGC
AACTTTATCCGCCTCCATCCAGTCTATTAATTGTTGCCGGGAAGCTAGAGTAAGTAGTTCGCCAGTTAAT
AGTTTGCGCAACGTTGTTGCCATTGCTACAGGCATCGTGGTGTCACGCTCGTCGTTTGGTATGGCTTCAT
TCAGCTCCGGTTCCCAACGATCAAGGCGAGTTACATGATCCCCCATGTTGTGCAAAAAAGCGGTTAGCTC
CTTCGGTCCTCCGATCGTTGTCAGAAGTAAGTTGGCCGCAGTGTTATCACTCATGGTTATGGCAGCACTG
CATAATTCTCTTACTGTCATGCCATCCGTAAGATGCTTTTCTGTGACTGGTGAGTACTCAACCAAGTCAT
TCTGAGAATAGTGTATGCGGCGACCGAGTTGCTCTTGCCCGGCGTCAATACGGGATAATACCGCGCCACA
TAGCAGAACTTTAAAAGTGCTCATCATTGGAAAACGTTCTTCGGGGCGAAAACTCTCAAGGATCTTACCG
CTGTTGAGATCCAGTTCGATGTAACCCACTCGTGCACCCAACTGATCTTCAGCATCTTTTACTTTCACCA
GCGTTTCTGGGTGAGCAAAAACAGGAAGGCAAAATGCCGCAAAAAAGGGAATAAGGGCGACACGGAAATG
TTGAATACTCATACTCTTCCTTTTTCAATATTATTGAAGCATTTATCAGGGTTATTGTCTCATGAGCGGA
TACATATTTGAATGTATTTAGAAAAATAAACAAATAGGGGTTCCGCGCACATTTCCCCGAAAAGTGCCAC
CTGACGTCTAAGAAACCATTATTATCATGACATTAACCTATAAAAATAGGCGTATCACGAGGCCCTTTCG
TC
Features (pLannotate 1.2.2; 22 found; start..end, strand, type, name):
    137..186     +  misc_feature   bom (fragment): basis of mobility region from pBR322
    997..2100    +  CDS            lys3: LYS1_SCHPO - Experimental evidence at protein level: Swiss-Prot protein existence level 1. Catalyzes the NAD(+)-dependent cleavage of saccharopine to L- lysine and 2-oxoglutarate, the final step in the alpha-aminoadipate (AAA) pathway for lysin biosynthesis. From Schizosaccharomyces pombe (strain 972 / ATCC 24843) (Fission yeast).
   2477..2525    +  misc_feature   bom (fragment): basis of mobility region from pBR322
   2553..2981    -  rep_origin     f1 ori (sequence partly withheld): f1 bacteriophage origin of replication; arrow indicates direction of (+) strand synthesis
   2985..3140    -  CDS            lacZα (fragment): LacZα fragment of β-galactosidase; lacZ fragment
   3148..3166    +  promoter       T7 promoter: promoter for bacteriophage T7 RNA polymerase
   3175..3234    -  misc_feature   MCS (fragment): pBluescript multiple cloning site
   5297..5320    -  misc_feature   MCS (fragment): pUC18/19 multiple cloning site
   5329..6039    +  CDS            mTagBFP2: mTagBFP2 is a basic (constitutively fluorescent) blue fluorescent protein published in 2011, derived from Entacmaea quadricolor. It is reported to be a very rapidly-maturing monomer with very low acid sensitivity.
   6063..6250    +  terminator     ADH1 terminator: S. cerevisiae ADH1; transcription terminator for the S. cerevisiae alcohol dehydrogenase 1 (ADH1) gene
   6325..6668    +  promoter       TEF promoter: Ashbya gossypii TEF promoter
   6669..7043    +  CDS            BleoR: antibiotic-binding protein; Sh ble from Streptoalloteichus hindustanus; confers resistance to bleomycin, phleomycin, and Zeocin™
   7049..7246    +  terminator     TEF terminator: Ashbya gossypii TEF terminator
   7303..7321    -  promoter       T3 promoter: promoter for bacteriophage T3 RNA polymerase
   7366..7382    -  protein_bind   lac operator: The lac repressor binds to the lac operator to inhibit transcription in E. coli. This inhibition can be relieved by adding lactose or isopropyl-β-D-thiogalactopyranoside (IPTG). lac repressor encoded by lacI
   7390..7420    -  promoter       lac promoter: promoter for the E. coli lac operon
   7435..7456    -  protein_bind   CAP binding site: CAP binding activates transcription in the presence of cAMP. E. coli catabolite activator protein
   7469..7561    -  CDS            lacI (fragment): lac repressor; lacI; The lac repressor binds to the lac operator to inhibit transcription in E. coli. This inhibition can be relieved by adding lactose or isopropyl-β-D-thiogalactopyranoside (IPTG).
   7744..8332    -  rep_origin     ori: high-copy-number ColE1/pMB1/pBR322/pUC origin of replication
   8503..9363    -  CDS            AmpR: β-lactamase; bla; confers resistance to ampicillin, carbenicillin, and related antibiotics
   9364..9468    -  promoter       AmpR promoter: bla
   9563..35      +  CDS            rop (fragment) (across the origin): Rop protein, which maintains plasmids at low copy number; rop
