[The description below was written by a language model from this plasmid's Addgene catalogue record and pLannotate feature annotations shown in this document.]
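Description:
pAV0761 is a fission yeast (Schizosaccharomyces pombe) expression plasmid built on the pLys3(BstZ17I) backbone (pAV0357), part of a toolbox of stable integration vectors. It is a 9.6 kb shuttle construct that is propagated in E. coli through a high-copy ColE1/pUC-type origin with ampicillin selection (AmpR under its bla promoter). It also retains pBluescript-derived remnants: an f1 origin, lacZα and lac promoter/operator fragments, T7 and T3 promoters, and multiple cloning site fragments. No yeast replication origin is annotated, which fits a design meant for chromosomal integration rather than episomal maintenance. The backbone carries S. pombe lys3 sequence, annotated as the saccharopine dehydrogenase coding region of the lysine biosynthesis pathway. The backbone name suggests that BstZ17I is the site used to linearise the plasmid for targeting to the lys3 locus, though the record does not spell this out.

The payload is the blue fluorescent protein mTagBFP2, a rapidly maturing monomer, followed by the S. cerevisiae ADH1 terminator. According to the insert name, it is driven by the map3 promoter. This promoter is not picked up by the automated annotation, but it presumably lies in the roughly 2 kb unannotated stretch upstream of the mTagBFP2 coding sequence. No targeting sequences or fusion partners are annotated, in keeping with the stated nucleo-cytoplasmic distribution of the protein. Downstream sits a bleMX cassette, in which the Ashbya gossypii TEF promoter and terminator flank the Sh ble gene, allowing selection of yeast transformants on bleomycin-family drugs such as phleomycin or Zeocin. The stated purpose is expression of mTagBFP2 in P-cells, one of the two S. pombe mating types, so the construct serves as a blue marker for labelling those cells.
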