Addgene plasmid #133494: pAV0761
Purpose: Expression of nucleo-cytoplasmic mTagBFP2 in P-cells
Depositing lab: Sophie Martin. Depositing organization: Universite de Lausanne (UNIL). Publication: A toolbox of stable integration vectors in the fission yeast Schizosaccharomyces pombe. Vjestica A, Marek M, Nkosi PJ, Merlini L, Liu G, Berard M, Billault-Chaumartin I, Martin SG. J Cell Sci. 2020 Jan 8;133(1). pii: jcs.240754. doi: 10.1242/jcs.240754. PubMed 31801797.
Backbone
  Vector backbone: pLys3BstZ17I(pAV0357)
  Vector type: Yeast Expression
Growth in bacteria
  Bacterial resistance: Ampicillin, 100 μg/mL
  Growth temperature: 37°C
  Growth strain: DH5alpha
  Copy number: High Copy
Gene/Insert
  Gene/Insert name: pLys3(BstZ17I)-p(map3)-mTagBFP2-terminator(ScADH1)-bleMX
  Species: S. pombe (fission yeast)
  Cloning method: Unknown
Terms and licenses: Academic/Nonprofit Terms; Industry Terms: Not Available to Industry
Depositor comments: Please see the Resource Information section for an annotated Genbank file.
How to cite: pAV0761 was a gift from Sophie Martin (Addgene plasmid # 133494 ; http://n2t.net/addgene:133494 ; RRID:Addgene_133494)
